>Addgene plasmid #230486 | AiP14285 - pAAV-AiE0356h_3xC2-minBG-SYFP2-WPRE3-BGHpA (Alias: CN4285) | addgene full sequence | sequence record 470852 | Addgene NGS Result
CCTGCAGGCAGCTGCGCGCTCGCTCGCTCACTGAGGCCGCCCGGGCGTCGGGCGACCTTTGGTCGCCCGG
CCTCAGTGAGCGAGCGAGCGCGCAGAGAGGGAGTGGCCAACTCCATCACTAGGGGTTCCTGCGGCCGCAC
GCGTGAGGAGTTCTGCAGTGAGACTGGCATTTTGGAACAATCGTCCTGGTTTTGGTTGAGAGCACAACTT
AGAGAACAGAGGCTAGAGGTGGCAGGCTGGAGTGACAGCCTACTGCAGCTGTCCAGCCAATTAAGCCCTG
TAGGAAGAATGGAGGAGTTCTGCAGTGAGACTGGCATTTTGGAACAATCGTCCTGGTTTTGGTTGAGAGC
ACAACTTAGAGAACAGAGGCTAGAGGTGGCAGGCTGGAGTGACAGCCTACTGCAGCTGTCCAGCCAATTA
AGCCCTGTAGGAAGAATGGAGGAGTTCTGCAGTGAGACTGGCATTTTGGAACAATCGTCCTGGTTTTGGT
TGAGAGCACAACTTAGAGAACAGAGGCTAGAGGTGGCAGGCTGGAGTGACAGCCTACTGCAGCTGTCCAG
CCAATTAAGCCCTGTAGGAAGAATGGAGCTCGGGCTGGGCATAAAAGTCAGGGCAGAGCCATCTATTGCT
TACATTTGCTTCTGGGATCCAGATCTTTCGAAGCTAGCGCTACCGGTCGCCACCATGGTGAGCAAGGGCG
AGGAGCTGTTCACCGGGGTGGTGCCCATCCTGGTCGAGCTGGACGGCGACGTAAACGGCCACAAGTTCAG
CGTGTCCGGCGAGGGCGAGGGCGATGCCACCTACGGCAAGCTGACCCTGAAGCTGATCTGCACCACCGGC
AAGCTGCCCGTGCCCTGGCCCACCCTCGTGACCACCCTGGGCTACGGCGTGCAGTGCTTCGCCCGCTACC
CCGACCACATGAAGCAGCACGACTTCTTCAAGTCCGCCATGCCCGAAGGCTACGTCCAGGAGCGCACCAT
CTTCTTCAAGGACGACGGCAACTACAAGACCCGCGCCGAGGTGAAGTTCGAGGGCGACACCCTGGTGAAC
CGCATCGAGCTGAAGGGCATCGACTTCAAGGAGGACGGCAACATCCTGGGGCACAAGCTGGAGTACAACT
ACAACAGCCACAACGTCTATATCACCGCCGACAAGCAGAAGAACGGCATCAAGGCCAACTTCAAGATCCG
CCACAACATCGAGGACGGCGGCGTGCAGCTCGCCGACCACTACCAGCAGAACACCCCCATCGGCGACGGC
CCCGTGCTGCTGCCCGACAACCACTACCTGAGCTACCAGTCCAAGCTGAGCAAAGACCCCAACGAGAAGC
GCGATCACATGGTCCTGCTGGAGTTCGTGACCGCCGCCGGGATCACTCTCGGCATGGACGAGCTGTACAA
GTAAGTCGACGGCGCGCCGCGGCCGCGAATTCGATATCATAATCAACCTCTGGATTACAAAATTTGTGAA
AGATTGACTGGTATTCTTAACTATGTTGCTCCTTTTACGCTATGTGGATACGCTGCTTTAATGCCTTTGT
ATCATGCTATTGCTTCCCGTATGGCTTTCATTTTCTCCTCCTTGTATAAATCCTGGTTAGTTCTTGCCAC
GGCGGAACTCATCGCCGCCTGCCTTGCCCGCTGCTGGACAGGGGCTCGGCTGTTGGGCACTGACAATTCC
GTGGCTCGAGAGATCTTCGACTGTGCCTTCTAGTTGCCAGCCATCTGTTGTTTGCCCCTCCCCCGTGCCT
TCCTTGACCCTGGAAGGTGCCACTCCCACTGTCCTTTCCTAATAAAATGAGGAAATTGCATCGCATTGTC
TGAGTAGGTGTCATTCTATTCTGGGGGGTGGGGTGGGGCAGGACAGCAAGGGGGAGGATTGGGAAGACAA
TAGCAGGCATGAGATCTCACGTGCGGACCGAGCGGCCGCAGGAACCCCTAGTGATGGAGTTGGCCACTCC
CTCTCTGCGCGCTCGCTCGCTCACTGAGGCCGGGCGACCAAAGGTCGCCCGACGCCCGGGCTTTGCCCGG
GCGGCCTCAGTGAGCGAGCGAGCGCGCAGCTGCCTGCAGGGGCGCCTGATGCGGTATTTTCTCCTTACGC
ATCTGTGCGGTATTTCACACCGCATA
[95 nt withheld, positions 2127-2221]
T
[46 nt withheld, positions 2223-2268]
C
[141 nt withheld, positions 2270-2410]
CCTTTGACGTTGGAGTCCACGTTCTTT
[37 nt withheld, positions 2438-2474]
ACTCTATCTCGGGCTATTCTTTTGATTTATAAGGGATTTTGCCGATTTCGGTCTATTGGTTAAAAAATGA
GCTGATTTAACAAAAATTTAACGCGAATTTTAACAAAATATTAACGTTTACAATTTTATGGTGCACTCTC
AGTACAATCTGCTCTGATGCCGCATAGTTAAGCCAGCCCCGACACCCGCCAACACCCGCTGACGCGCCCT
GACGGGCTTGTCTGCTCCCGGCATCCGCTTACAGACAAGCTGTGACCGTCTCCGGGAGCTGCATGTGTCA
GAGGTTTTCACCGTCATCACCGAAACGCGCGAGACGAAAGGGCCTCGTGATACGCCTATTTTTATAGGTT
AATGTCATGATAATAATGGTTTCTTAGACGTCAGGTGGCACTTTTCGGGGAAATGTGCGCGGAACCCCTA
TTTGTTTATTTTTCTAAATACATTCAAATATGTATCCGCTCATGAGACAATAACCCTGATAAATGCTTCA
ATAATATTGAAAAAGGAAGAGTATGAGTATTCAACATTTCCGTGTCGCCCTTATTCCCTTTTTTGCGGCA
TTTTGCCTTCCTGTTTTTGCTCACCCAGAAACGCTGGTGAAAGTAAAAGATGCTGAAGATCAGTTGGGTG
CACGAGTGGGTTACATCGAACTGGATCTCAACAGCGGTAAGATCCTTGAGAGTTTTCGCCCCGAAGAACG
TTTTCCAATGATGAGCACTTTTAAAGTTCTGCTATGTGGCGCGGTATTATCCCGTATTGACGCCGGGCAA
GAGCAACTCGGTCGCCGCATACACTATTCTCAGAATGACTTGGTTGAGTACTCACCAGTCACAGAAAAGC
ATCTTACGGATGGCATGACAGTAAGAGAATTATGCAGTGCTGCCATAACCATGAGTGATAACACTGCGGC
CAACTTACTTCTGACAACGATCGGAGGACCGAAGGAGCTAACCGCTTTTTTGCACAACATGGGGGATCAT
GTAACTCGCCTTGATCGTTGGGAACCGGAGCTGAATGAAGCCATACCAAACGACGAGCGTGACACCACGA
TGCCTGTAGCAATGGCAACAACGTTGCGCAAACTATTAACTGGCGAACTACTTACTCTAGCTTCCCGGCA
ACAATTAATAGACTGGATGGAGGCGGATAAAGTTGCAGGACCACTTCTGCGCTCGGCCCTTCCGGCTGGC
TGGTTTATTGCTGATAAATCTGGAGCCGGTGAGCGTGGGTCTCGCGGTATCATTGCAGCACTGGGGCCAG
ATGGTAAGCCCTCCCGTATCGTAGTTATCTACACGACGGGGAGTCAGGCAACTATGGATGAACGAAATAG
ACAGATCGCTGAGATAGGTGCCTCACTGATTAAGCATTGGTAACTGTCAGACCAAGTTTACTCATATATA
CTTTAGATTGATTTAAAACTTCATTTTTAATTTAAAAGGATCTAGGTGAAGATCCTTTTTGATAATCTCA
TGACCAAAATCCCTTAACGTGAGTTTTCGTTCCACTGAGCGTCAGACCCCGTAGAAAAGATCAAAGGATC
TTCTTGAGATCCTTTTTTTCTGCGCGTAATCTGCTGCTTGCAAACAAAAAAACCACCGCTACCAGCGGTG
GTTTGTTTGCCGGATCAAGAGCTACCAACTCTTTTTCCGAAGGTAACTGGCTTCAGCAGAGCGCAGATAC
CAAATACTGTTCTTCTAGTGTAGCCGTAGTTAGGCCACCACTTCAAGAACTCTGTAGCACCGCCTACATA
CCTCGCTCTGCTAATCCTGTTACCAGTGGCTGCTGCCAGTGGCGATAAGTCGTGTCTTACCGGGTTGGAC
TCAAGACGATAGTTACCGGATAAGGCGCAGCGGTCGGGCTGAACGGGGGGTTCGTGCACACAGCCCAGCT
TGGAGCGAACGACCTACACCGAACTGAGATACCTACAGCGTGAGCTATGAGAAAGCGCCACGCTTCCCGA
AGGGAGAAAGGCGGACAGGTATCCGGTAAGCGGCAGGGTCGGAACAGGAGAGCGCACGAGGGAGCTTCCA
GGGGGAAACGCCTGGTATCTTTATAGTCCTGTCGGGTTTCGCCACCTCTGACTTGAGCGTCGATTTTTGT
GATGCTCGTCAGGGGGGCGGAGCCTATGGAAAAACGCCAGCAACGCGGCCTTTTTACGGTTCCTGGCCTT
TTGCTGGCCTTTTGCTCACATGT
Features (pLannotate 1.2.2; 14 found; start..end, strand, type, name):
     12..39      +  repeat_region  AAV2 ITR (fragment): inverted terminal repeat of adeno-associated virus serotype 2 inverted
     68..95      +  repeat_region  AAV2 ITR (fragment): inverted terminal repeat of adeno-associated virus serotype 2 inverted
    685..1401    +  CDS            SYFP2: SYFP2 is a basic (constitutively fluorescent) yellow fluorescent protein published in 2006, derived from Aequorea victoria. It is reported to be a very rapidly-maturing monomer with moderate acid sensitivity.
   1441..1598    +  misc_feature   WPRE (fragment): woodchuck hepatitis virus posttranscriptional regulatory element
   1604..1684    +  misc_feature   WPRE (fragment): woodchuck hepatitis virus posttranscriptional regulatory element
   1701..1812    +  polyA_signal   bGH poly(A) signal: bovine growth hormone polyadenylation signal
   1930..2070    +  repeat_region  AAV2 ITR: inverted terminal repeat of adeno-associated virus serotype 2 inverted
   2075..2126    -  misc_feature   bom (fragment): basis of mobility region from pBR322
   2145..2600    +  rep_origin     f1 ori (sequence partly withheld): f1 bacteriophage origin of replication; arrow indicates direction of (+) strand synthesis
   2601..2650    -  misc_feature   bom (fragment): basis of mobility region from pBR322
   2752..2787    -  CDS            rop (fragment): Rop protein, which maintains plasmids at low copy number; rop
   2882..2986    +  promoter       AmpR promoter: bla
   2987..3847    +  CDS            AmpR: β-lactamase; bla; confers resistance to ampicillin, carbenicillin, and related antibiotics
   4018..4606    +  rep_origin     ori: high-copy-number ColE1/pMB1/pBR322/pUC origin of replication
