[The description below was written by a language model from this plasmid's Addgene catalogue record and pLannotate feature annotations shown in this document.]
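Description:
AiP14285 - pAAV-AiE0356h_3xC2-minBG-SYFP2-WPRE3-BGHpA (alias CN4285) is an AAV transfer plasmid on a pAAV2 backbone, about 4.7 kb in the sequenced record, built to package a cell-type-targeting fluorescent reporter into recombinant adeno-associated virus. It is maintained in bacteria as a high-copy plasmid through a ColE1/pUC-type origin and selected with ampicillin via the β-lactamase gene and its own promoter. An f1 phage origin and small remnants of pBR322 bom and rop sequence are also present in the backbone. The record lists a recombination-reduced growth strain, which is a common choice for plasmids carrying repeat-rich ITRs.

The payload sits between AAV2 inverted terminal repeats, which provide the cis signals for genome replication and encapsidation. The annotation detects the downstream ITR in full but only short fragments of the upstream one. The expression cassette begins with AiE0356h_3xC2, an enhancer sequence intended to direct expression to specific brain cell populations; the record does not say which populations. The name suggests a triplicated core of the enhancer, although this is not spelled out. The enhancer is paired with minBG, a minimal promoter (by its name a minimal beta-globin promoter) that has little activity on its own, so the enhancer should determine where transcription occurs. Neither element was annotated in the feature table; they presumably occupy the unannotated stretch upstream of the coding sequence. The cassette drives SYFP2, a fast-maturing monomeric yellow fluorescent protein, followed by WPRE3, a shortened woodchuck posttranscriptional element that boosts transcript expression and appears as two WPRE fragments, and by the bovine growth hormone polyadenylation signal. The construct belongs to a collection of enhancer AAVs for genetic access to cortical cell types, where the yellow fluorescence labels the cells in which the enhancer is active.
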