Addgene plasmid #230486: AiP14285 - pAAV-AiE0356h_3xC2-minBG-SYFP2-WPRE3-BGHpA (Alias: CN4285)
Purpose: AiE0356h_3xC2 is an enhancer sequence, designed to drive AAV-mediated transgene expression in specific populations of brain cells
Depositing lab: Allen Institute for Brain Science & Jonathan Ting. Depositing organization: Allen Institute. Publication: A suite of enhancer AAVs and transgenic mouse lines for genetic access to cortical cell types. Ben-Simon Y, Hooper M, Narayan S, Daigle TL, Dwivedi D, Way SW, Oster A, Stafford DA, Mich JK, Taormina MJ, Martinez RA, Opitz-Araya X, Roth JR, Alexander JR, Allen S, Amster A, Arbuckle J, Ayala A, Baker PM, Bakken TE, Barcelli T, Barta S, Bendrick J, Bertagnolli D, Bielstein C, Bishwakarma P, Bowlus J, Boyer G, Brouner K, Casian B, Casper T, Chakka AB, Chakrabarty R, Chance RK, Chavan S, Clark M, Colbert K, Collman F, Daniel S, Departee M, DiValentin P, Donadio N, Dotson N, Egdorf T, Fliss T, Gabitto M, Garcia J, Gary A, Gasperini M, Gloe J, Goldy J, Gore BB, Graybuck L, Greisman N, Haeseleer F, Halterman C, Haradon Z, Hastings SD, Helback O, Ho W, Hockemeyer D, Huang C, Huff S, Hunker A, Johansen N, Jones D, Juneau Z, Kalmbach B, Kannan M, Khem S, Kussick E, Kutsal R, Larsen R, Lee C, Lee AY, Leibly M, Lenz GH, Li S, Liang E, Lusk N, Madigan Z, Malloy J, Malone J, McCue R, Melchor J, Mollenkopf T, Moosman S, Morin E, Newman D, Ng L, Ngo K, Omstead V, Otto S, Oyama A, Pena N, Pham T, Phillips E, Pom CA, Potekhina L, Ransford S, Ray PL, Rette D, Reynoldson C, Rimorin C, Rocha D, Ruiz A, Sanchez REA, Sawyer L, Sedeno-Cortes A, Sevigny JP, Shapovalova N, Shepard N, Shulga L, Sigler AR, Siverts L, Soliman S, Somasundaram S, Staats B, Stewart K, Szelenyi E, Tieu M, Trader C, Tran A, van Velthoven CTJ, Walker M, Wang Y, Weed N, Wirthlin M, Wood T, Wynalda B, Yao Z, Zhou T, Ariza J, Dee N, Reding M, Ronellenfitch K, Mufti S, Sunkin SM, Smith KA, Esposito L, Waters J, Thyagarajan B, Yao S, Lein ES, Zeng H, Levi BP, Ngai J, Ting JT, Tasic B. Cell. 2025 May 16:S0092-8674(25)00513-6. doi: 10.1016/j.cell.2025.05.002. PubMed 40403729.
Backbone
  Vector backbone: pAAV2
  Vector type: AAV
Growth in bacteria
  Bacterial resistance: Ampicillin, 100 μg/mL
  Growth temperature: 37°C
  Growth strain: NEB Stable
  Copy number: High Copy
Gene/Insert
  Gene/Insert name: SYFP2
  Species: Synthetic
  Promoter: minBG
  Cloning method: Gibson Cloning
Terms and licenses: Academic/Nonprofit Terms; Industry Terms: Not Available to Industry
How to cite: AiP14285 - pAAV-AiE0356h_3xC2-minBG-SYFP2-WPRE3-BGHpA (Alias: CN4285) was a gift from Allen Institute for Brain Science & Jonathan Ting (Addgene plasmid # 230486 ; http://n2t.net/addgene:230486 ; RRID:Addgene_230486)
